Addgene plasmid #144381: TFORF2042
Purpose: Lentiviral vector for overexpressing transcription factor ORFs with unique 24-bp barcodes. Barcodes facilitate identification of transcription factors in pooled screens.
Depositing lab: Feng Zhang. Depositing organization: Broad Institute. Publication: A transcription factor atlas of directed differentiation. Joung J, Ma S, Tay T, Geiger-Schuller KR, Kirchgatterer PC, Verdine VK, Guo B, Arias-Garcia MA, Allen WE, Singh A, Kuksenko O, Abudayyeh OO, Gootenberg JS, Fu Z, Macrae RK, Buenrostro JD, Regev A, Zhang F. Cell. 2023 Jan 5;186(1):209-229.e26. doi: 10.1016/j.cell.2022.11.026. PubMed 36608654.
Backbone
  Vector backbone: pLX_TRC317
  Backbone manufacturer: Broad Institute Genetic Perturbation Platform
  Backbone size w/o insert (bp): 8264
  Vector type: Mammalian Expression, Lentiviral
  Selectable markers: Puromycin
Growth in bacteria
  Bacterial resistance: Ampicillin, 100 μg/mL
  Growth temperature: 37°C
  Growth strain: NEB Stable
  Copy number: High Copy
Gene/Insert
  Gene/Insert name: ZNF850
  Species: H. sapiens (human)
  Insert size (bp): 3278
  Entrez Gene: ZNF850 (a.k.a. ZNF850P)
  Promoter: EF1a
  Cloning method: Unknown
  Sequencing primers: 5′ GGGTGGAGACTGAAGTTAGGCCAG; 3′ CACATAGCGTAAAAGGAGCAACATAG
Terms and licenses: Academic/Nonprofit Terms; Industry Terms: Not Available to Industry
Depositor comments: NM_001267779,ENST00000614887 . The transcription factor ORF portion of this plasmid was synthesized by Genewiz. Please test multiple small colonies in case of plasmid recombination. To make this collection available in a timely manner, a portion of this collection was not fully sequenced by Addgene. If an Addgene verified full plasmid sequence is not available, please contact us prior to placing an order to request the full sequence.
How to cite: TFORF2042 was a gift from Feng Zhang (Addgene plasmid # 144381 ; http://n2t.net/addgene:144381 ; RRID:Addgene_144381)
