[The description below was written by a language model from this plasmid's Addgene catalogue record and pLannotate feature annotations shown in this document.]
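Description:
TFORF2042 is a lentiviral mammalian expression plasmid built on the pLX_TRC317 backbone and carrying the human zinc-finger transcription factor ZNF850 as a synthesized open reading frame of about 3.3 kb. It belongs to a large barcoded transcription factor ORF collection in which each clone carries a unique 24-bp barcode, so that the factor delivered to a given cell can be identified by sequencing in pooled overexpression screens such as directed differentiation experiments. In bacteria the plasmid is maintained through a high-copy ColE1/pUC-type origin and ampicillin resistance (β-lactamase). An f1 origin is also present. The depositor notes a risk of recombination during propagation, which is common for LTR-containing plasmids.

The 11.5 kb annotated sequence shows a third-generation, self-inactivating lentiviral layout. An RSV promoter drives a truncated HIV-1 5' LTR, followed by the Ψ packaging signal with a gag fragment, the Rev response element for nuclear export of the genomic RNA, and a cPPT/CTS that aids nuclear import. The transfer cassette ends in a ΔU3 3' LTR and an SV40 polyadenylation signal. Within the provirus, an SV40 early promoter expresses puromycin N-acetyltransferase for selection of transduced cells. A separate full-length EF-1α promoter drives the ORF, and a downstream WPRE enhances transcript expression.

The automated annotation labels only the first part of the insert, as a ZNF420 fragment. This most likely reflects homology among KRAB zinc-finger proteins rather than a different gene, since the unannotated stretch that follows is consistent with the recorded ZNF850 insert size. The barcode itself is not annotated.
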