Features (pLannotate 1.2.2; 31 found; start..end, strand, type, name):
      1..1179    +  promoter       EF-1α promoter: strong constitutive promoter for human elongation factor EF-1α
   1211..1645    +  CDS            ZNF420 (fragment): ZN420_HUMAN - Experimental evidence at protein level: Swiss-Prot protein existence level 1. May be involved in transcriptional regulation. From Homo sapiens (Human).
   4385..4438    +  promoter       U6 promoter (fragment): RNA polymerase III promoter for human U6 snRNA
   4480..5068    +  misc_feature   WPRE: woodchuck hepatitis virus posttranscriptional regulatory element
   5119..5138    +  misc_feature   cPPT/CTS (fragment): central polypurine tract and central termination sequence of HIV-1
   5140..5373    +  LTR            3' LTR (ΔU3): self-inactivating 3' long terminal repeat (LTR) from HIV-1
   5451..5572    +  polyA_signal   SV40 poly(A) signal: SV40 polyadenylation signal
   5612..5747    +  rep_origin     SV40 ori: SV40 origin of replication
   5768..5786    -  promoter       T7 promoter: promoter for bacteriophage T7 RNA polymerase
   5794..5949    +  CDS            lacZα (fragment): LacZα fragment of β-galactosidase; lacZ fragment
   5954..6382    +  rep_origin     f1 ori (sequence partly withheld): f1 bacteriophage origin of replication; arrow indicates direction of (+) strand synthesis
   6435..6539    +  promoter       AmpR promoter: bla
   6540..7400    +  CDS            AmpR: β-lactamase; bla; confers resistance to ampicillin, carbenicillin, and related antibiotics
   7571..8159    +  rep_origin     ori: high-copy-number ColE1/pMB1/pBR322/pUC origin of replication
   8342..8434    +  CDS            lacI (fragment): lac repressor; lacI; The lac repressor binds to the lac operator to inhibit transcription in E. coli. This inhibition can be relieved by adding lactose or isopropyl-β-D-thiogalactopyranoside (IPTG).
   8447..8468    +  protein_bind   CAP binding site: CAP binding activates transcription in the presence of cAMP. E. coli catabolite activator protein
   8483..8513    +  promoter       lac promoter: promoter for the E. coli lac operon
   8517..8539    +  protein_bind   lac operator (fragment): The lac repressor binds to the lac operator to inhibit transcription in E. coli. This inhibition can be relieved by adding lactose or isopropyl-β-D-thiogalactopyranoside (IPTG). lac repressor encoded by lacI
   8582..8600    +  promoter       T3 promoter: promoter for bacteriophage T3 RNA polymerase
   8628..8854    +  promoter       RSV promoter: Rous sarcoma virus enhancer/promoter
   8855..9035    +  LTR            5' LTR (truncated): truncated 5' long terminal repeat (LTR) from HIV-1
   9082..9207    +  misc_feature   HIV-1 Ψ: packaging signal of human immunodeficiency virus type 1
   9191..9554    +  CDS            HIV-1 gag (fragment): gag protein from human immunodeficiency virus 1; gag
   9700..9933    +  misc_feature   RRE: The Rev response element (RRE) of HIV-1 allows for Rev-dependent mRNA export from the nucleus to the cytoplasm.
  10310..10336   +  CDS            Rev (fragment): human immunodeficiency virus 1 (HIV-1) Rev protein; rev; enhances nuclear export of unspliced and incompletely spliced viral mRNAs
  10343..10366   +  promoter       SV40 promoter (fragment): SV40 early promoter
  10367..10438   +  promoter       SV40 promoter (fragment): SV40 enhancer and early promoter
  10462..10597   +  rep_origin     SV40 ori: SV40 origin of replication
  10643..11239   +  CDS            PuroR (fragment): puromycin N-acetyltransferase; pac from Streptomyces; confers resistance to puromycin
  11288..11405   +  misc_feature   cPPT/CTS: central polypurine tract and central termination sequence of HIV-1
  11470..11536   +  CDS            small t antigen (fragment): SV40 (simian virus 40) small t antigen
>Addgene plasmid #144381 | TFORF2042 | addgene full sequence | sequence record 353191 | Addgene NGS Result
GGCTCCGGTGCCCGTCAGTGGGCAGAGCGCACATCGCCCACAGTCCCCGAGAAGTTGGGGGGAGGGGTCG
GCAATTGAACCGGTGCCTAGAGAAGGTGGCGCGGGGTAAACTGGGAAAGTGATGTCGTGTACTGGCTCCG
CCTTTTTCCCGAGGGTGGGGGAGAACCGTATATAAGTGCAGTAGTCGCCGTGAACGTTCTTTTTCGCAAC
GGGTTTGCCGCCAGAACACAGGTAAGTGCCGTGTGTGGTTCCCGCGGGCCTGGCCTCTTTACGGGTTATG
GCCCTTGCGTGCCTTGAATTACTTCCACCTGGCTGCAGTACGTGATTCTTGATCCCGAGCTTCGGGTTGG
AAGTGGGTGGGAGAGTTCGAGGCCTTGCGCTTAAGGAGCCCCTTCGCCTCGTGCTTGAGTTGAGGCCTGG
CCTGGGCGCTGGGGCCGCCGCGTGCGAATCTGGTGGCACCTTCGCGCCTGTCTCGCTGCTTTCGATAAGT
CTCTAGCCATTTAAAATTTTTGATGACCTGCTGCGACGCTTTTTTTCTGGCAAGATAGTCTTGTAAATGC
GGGCCAAGATCTGCACACTGGTATTTCGGTTTTTGGGGCCGCGGGCGGCGACGGGGCCCGTGCGTCCCAG
CGCACATGTTCGGCGAGGCGGGGCCTGCGAGCGCGGCCACCGAGAATCGGACGGGGGTAGTCTCAAGCTG
GCCGGCCTGCTCTGGTGCCTGGCCTCGCGCCGCCGTGTATCGCCCCGCCCTGGGCGGCAAGGCTGGCCCG
GTCGGCACCAGTTGCGTGAGCGGAAAGATGGCCGCTTCCCGGCCCTGCTGCAGGGAGCTCAAAATGGAGG
ACGCGGCGCTCGGGAGAGCGGGCGGGTGAGTCACCCACACAAAGGAAAAGGGCCTTTCCGTCCTCAGCCG
TCGCTTCATGTGACTCCACGGAGTACCGGGCGCCGTCCAGGCACCTCGATTAGTTCTCGAGCTTTTGGAG
TACGTCGTCTTTAGGTTGGGGGGAGGGGTTTTATGCGATGGAGTTTCCCCACACTGAGTGGGTGGAGACT
GAAGTTAGGCCAGCTTGGCACTTGATGTAATTCTCCTTGGAATTTGCCCTTTTTGAGTTTGGATCTTGGT
TCATTCTCAAGCCTCAGACAGTGGTTCAAAGTTTTTTTCTTCCATTTCAGGTGTCGTGAGGCTAGCACCG
CCACCATGAACATGGAGGGTTTAGTTATGTTTCAAGATTTAAGCATCGATTTCAGCCAAGAAGAATGGGA
GTGTTTAGATGCCGCCCAGAAGGATCTGTATCGCGACGTGATGATGGAGAATTACAGCTCTTTAGTTTCT
TTAGACAGTGAGTTCCGCTGTAAAACCAAAGACAGTTGTTTACCGAAAGAAATCTATGAGGTTACCAGCA
GCCAATGGGTGCGTATGGAGAAATGCCATAGTCTGGTGGGCAGCAGTGTTCGTGATGATTGGGAGTGCAA
AGGCCAGTTCCAACATCAAGATATTAATCAAGAGCGCTACTTAGAGAAGGCCATCATGACCTACGAGACC
ACCCCGACATTTTGCTTACAGACAAGTTTAACCTTACATCATCGCATCCATCCGGGTGAGAAGCTGTATA
AAAGTACCGAGTGTATGGCCTTCAAGTACGGTAGCGAGCTGACCCAGCAGCAAGAAACCCATACTGGTGA
AAAGCTGTACAAGTGCAAGGAGTGCGGCAAAGCCTTTCATCATTTCAGCTATTTAGTTAAACATCAGCGT
ATCCACACCGGCGAGAAACCGTGCGCTTGTAAAGAGTATGGCAAGGCCTTTATCAGCGGTAGCCATTTAA
TCCAGCACCAGAAGATGTACACCGATGAACGTCCGCATGAATGCCAAGAAAGTGTCAAGGCCTTCCGCCC
GAGCGCCCACTTAATTCAACACTGGCGTATTCATACCGGTGATAAACCCTATGAGTGTAAAGAGTGCGGC
AAGAGTTTCACCAGCGGCAGCACCTTAAATCAGCACCAGCAAATCCACACTGGCGAAAAGCCGTACCATT
GCAAGCAATGTGGTAAGTCTTTCACCGTGGGTTCTACTTTAATTCGTCATCAACAGATCCACACCGGCGA
GAAACCTTACGATTGTAAAGAATGTGGTAAGAGCTTCGCAAGTGGTAGCGCCTTAATCCGTCATCAACGT
ATCCATACCGGCGAAAAACCTTATGACTGTAAGGAATGTGGCAAGAGCTTTACCTTTCATAGCGCACTGA
TTCGTCACCAACGCATCCACACCGGTGAGAAGCCTTATGACTGTAAGGAGTGTGGTAAGAGCTTCACCTT
TCGCAGCGGCTTAATCGGTCATCAAGCTATTCACACCGGTGAAAAGCCCTACGATTGCAAGGAGTGTGGT
AAGAGTTTTACAGCTGGTAGCACTTTAATTCAACACCAACGCATCCATACTGGCGAAAAGCCTTATGACT
GCAAAGAATGCGGCAAGAGCTTTGCCAGCGGTAGCGCTTTATTACAACACCAACGCATTCACACTGGCGA
AAAGCCTTATTGTTGCAAGGAATGTGGTAAATCTTTTACATTCCGTAGCACCCGCAATCGCCACCAACGT
ATCCACACTGGTGAGAAGCCGTACAATTGTAAGGAGTGCGGCAAGAGCTTCGCCAGTGGTAGCGCATTAC
TGCAACACCAGCGCATTCATACCGGCGAAAAACCTTATCACTGCAAGGAGTGTGGTAAATCCTTTACCTT
TCGTAGCGGTTTAATCGGCCACCAAGCTGTTCATACTGGTGAAAAGCCTTACGACTGCAAAGAATGTGGT
AAGTCTTTTACCAGCCGCTCTGCTTTAATCCAGCACCAACGCATTCATACCGGCGAAAAACCCTACCATT
GCAAAGAATGTGGCAAATCCTTCACCGTTGGTAGTACTTTACTGCAGCATCAGCAGATTCATACCGGTGA
GAAACCCTATGATTGCAAAGAGTGCGGCAAGGCTTTTCGCTTACGTTTACGTTTAACCCAACATCAGCAA
ATTCACACTGGTGAGAAACCGTACCAATGTCAAGAATGTGGTAAAGCATTTGTGAGCGTTAGTGGTTTAA
CACAGCACCATCGTATCCACACTGGTGAGAAGCCCTACGAGTGCCCCGATTGCGGTAAGGCTTTCCGCCA
GCGCACCTATTTAAATCAACATCGTCGTATCCACACTGGTGAGAAGCCTTACGAGTGCAAAGAATGTGGC
AAGTCTTTTACCTTCTGCAGTGGCTTAATCCAACACCAACAGAACCACACCGACGAGAAGCCCTATGATG
GTAAAGAATGTGGCAAGAGCTTCACAAGCCACAGCACTTTAATTCAACATCAACAAATCCACACTGGTGA
GAAGCCCTACGACTGCAAGGAGTGCGGCAAATCCTTCACCAGCCATAGTACACTGATTCAACACCAACAA
ATCCATACTGGCGAGAAACTGTATGATTGCAAAGAATGTGGTAAGTCTTTCACCAGTCATTCTACTTTGA
TTCAGCACCAGCCTTTACATACTGGTGAGAAACCTTACCATTGCAAAGAGTGCGGCAAGTCCTTTACCTT
ACGCAGCGCTCTGATCCAACACCGCCCGGTGCACACTGGTGAAAAACGCTATTCTTGTAAAGAATGTGGC
AAATCTTTTACTTCTCGCAGTACTCTGATTGAGCACCAGCGCATCCACACTGGTGAGAAACCGTATCATT
GTAAGGAGTGTGGTAAGAGTTTCGCCTTCCGCAGTGCAATTATCCAGCACCGCCGTATCCACACTGGCGA
GAAACCCTACGATTGTAAAGAATGCGGTAAAGCATTCCGTCGCCGTAGCAAACTGACTCAGCATCAACGC
ATCCACACTGGTGAGAAACCTTACCGTTGCCATGAGTGCGGCAAAGCTTTTGTGCGCTTCAGCGGTCTGA
CAAAACACCATAGCATCCATACCGGCGAGAAACCCTATGAATGCAAGACTTGTGGTAAAAGTTTTCGCCA
GCGTACACACTTAACTTTACATCAACGTATTCACACTGGCGATCGTCCTTACGAGTGTAAGGAATGCGGC
AAGTCCTTCACTTGCGGTAGTGAGCTGATCCGCCATCAGCGCACACACACCGGCGAAAAGCCTTACGATT
GCAAAGAGTGTGGTAAAGCTTTTCGTTGCCCGAGCCAGCTGAGTCAACACAAGCGCATCCATACCGGTGA
AAAAACATACCAGTGTCCGGAATGCGGCAAGGCCTTCTTCTACGCCAGTGGTCTGAGTCGCCACCAAAGC
GTCCACACCGGTGAAAAGCCGTATGAGTGTAAAACATGTGGCAAAGCCTTCAAGCAACTGACCCAACTGA
CACGCCACCAACGTATCCATGATCTGACATAATAATGAACTAGTCCGTAACTTGAAAGTATTTCGATTTC
TTGGCTTTATATATCTTGTGGAAAGGACGATAGTCACATTAACATGAACCAGCAACGCGTTAAGTCGACA
ATCAACCTCTGGATTACAAAATTTGTGAAAGATTGACTGGTATTCTTAACTATGTTGCTCCTTTTACGCT
ATGTGGATACGCTGCTTTAATGCCTTTGTATCATGCTATTGCTTCCCGTATGGCTTTCATTTTCTCCTCC
TTGTATAAATCCTGGTTGCTGTCTCTTTATGAGGAGTTGTGGCCCGTTGTCAGGCAACGTGGCGTGGTGT
GCACTGTGTTTGCTGACGCAACCCCCACTGGTTGGGGCATTGCCACCACCTGTCAGCTCCTTTCCGGGAC
TTTCGCTTTCCCCCTCCCTATTGCCACGGCGGAACTCATCGCCGCCTGCCTTGCCCGCTGCTGGACAGGG
GCTCGGCTGTTGGGCACTGACAATTCCGTGGTGTTGTCGGGGAAATCATCGTCCTTTCCTTGGCTGCTCG
CCTGTGTTGCCACCTGGATTCTGCGCGGGACGTCCTTCTGCTACGTCCCTTCGGCCCTCAATCCAGCGGA
CCTTCCTTCCCGCGGCCTGCTGCCGGCTCTGCGGCCTCTTCCGCGTCTTCGCCTTCGCCCTCAGACGAGT
CGGATCTCCCTTTGGGCCGCCTCCCCGCGTCGACTTTAAGACCAATGACTTACAAGGCAGCTGTAGATCT
TAGCCACTTTTTAAAAGAAAAGGGGGGACTGGAAGGGCTAATTCACTCCCAACGAAGACAAGATCTGCTT
TTTGCTTGTACTGGGTCTCTCTGGTTAGACCAGATCTGAGCCTGGGAGCTCTCTGGCTAACTAGGGAACC
CACTGCTTAAGCCTCAATAAAGCTTGCCTTGAGTGCTTCAAGTAGTGTGTGCCCGTCTGTTGTGTGACTC
TGGTAACTAGAGATCCCTCAGACCCTTTTAGTCAGTGTGGAAAATCTCTAGCAGTACGTATAGTAGTTCA
TGTCATCTTATTATTCAGTATTTATAACTTGCAAAGAAATGAATATCAGAGAGTGAGAGGAACTTGTTTA
TTGCAGCTTATAATGGTTACAAATAAAGCAATAGCATCACAAATTTCACAAATAAAGCATTTTTTTCACT
GCATTCTAGTTGTGGTTTGTCCAAACTCATCAATGTATCTTATCATGTCTGGCTCTAGCTATCCCGCCCC
TAACTCCGCCCATCCCGCCCCTAACTCCGCCCAGTTCCGCCCATTCTCCGCCCCATGGCTGACTAATTTT
TTTTATTTATGCAGAGGCCGAGGCCGCCTCGGCCTCTGAGCTATTCCAGAAGTAGTGAGGAGGCTTTTTT
GGAGGCCTAGGGACGTACCCAATTCGCCCTATAGTGAGTCGTATTACGCGCGCTCACTGGCCGTCGTTTT
ACAACGTCGTGACTGGGAAAACCCTGGCGTTACCCAACTTAATCGCCTTGCAGCACATCCCCCTTTCGCC
AGCTGGCGTAATAGCGAAGAGGCCCGCACCGATCGCCCTTCCCAACAGTTGCGCAGCCTGAATGGCGAAT
GGG
[124 nt withheld, positions 5954-6077]
C
[91 nt withheld, positions 6079-6169]
A
[49 nt withheld, positions 6171-6219]
CCTTTGACGTTGGAGTCCACGTTCTTT
[37 nt withheld, positions 6247-6283]
ACCCTATCTCGGTCTATTCTTTTGATTTATAAGGGATTTTGCCGATTTCGGCCTATTGGTTAAAAAATGA
GCTGATTTAACAAAAATTTAACGCGAATTTTAACAAAATATTAACGCTTACAATTTAGGTGGCACTTTTC
GGGGAAATGTGCGCGGAACCCCTATTTGTTTATTTTTCTAAATACATTCAAATATGTATCCGCTCATGAG
ACAATAACCCTGATAAATGCTTCAATAATATTGAAAAAGGAAGAGTATGAGTATTCAACATTTCCGTGTC
GCCCTTATTCCCTTTTTTGCGGCATTTTGCCTTCCTGTTTTTGCTCACCCAGAAACGCTGGTGAAAGTAA
AAGATGCTGAAGATCAGTTGGGTGCACGAGTGGGTTACATCGAACTGGATCTCAACAGCGGTAAGATCCT
TGAGAGTTTTCGCCCCGAAGAACGTTTTCCAATGATGAGCACTTTTAAAGTTCTGCTATGTGGCGCGGTA
TTATCCCGTATTGACGCCGGGCAAGAGCAACTCGGTCGCCGCATACACTATTCTCAGAATGACTTGGTTG
AGTACTCACCAGTCACAGAAAAGCATCTTACGGATGGCATGACAGTAAGAGAATTATGCAGTGCTGCCAT
AACCATGAGTGATAACACTGCGGCCAACTTACTTCTGACAACGATCGGAGGACCGAAGGAGCTAACCGCT
TTTTTGCACAACATGGGGGATCATGTAACTCGCCTTGATCGTTGGGAACCGGAGCTGAATGAAGCCATAC
CAAACGACGAGCGTGACACCACGATGCCTGTAGCAATGGCAACAACGTTGCGCAAACTATTAACTGGCGA
ACTACTTACTCTAGCTTCCCGGCAACAATTAATAGACTGGATGGAGGCGGATAAAGTTGCAGGACCACTT
CTGCGCTCGGCCCTTCCGGCTGGCTGGTTTATTGCTGATAAATCTGGAGCCGGTGAGCGTGGGTCTCGCG
GTATCATTGCAGCACTGGGGCCAGATGGTAAGCCCTCCCGTATCGTAGTTATCTACACGACGGGGAGTCA
GGCAACTATGGATGAACGAAATAGACAGATCGCTGAGATAGGTGCCTCACTGATTAAGCATTGGTAACTG
TCAGACCAAGTTTACTCATATATACTTTAGATTGATTTAAAACTTCATTTTTAATTTAAAAGGATCTAGG
TGAAGATCCTTTTTGATAATCTCATGACCAAAATCCCTTAACGTGAGTTTTCGTTCCACTGAGCGTCAGA
CCCCGTAGAAAAGATCAAAGGATCTTCTTGAGATCCTTTTTTTCTGCGCGTAATCTGCTGCTTGCAAACA
AAAAAACCACCGCTACCAGCGGTGGTTTGTTTGCCGGATCAAGAGCTACCAACTCTTTTTCCGAAGGTAA
CTGGCTTCAGCAGAGCGCAGATACCAAATACTGTTCTTCTAGTGTAGCCGTAGTTAGGCCACCACTTCAA
GAACTCTGTAGCACCGCCTACATACCTCGCTCTGCTAATCCTGTTACCAGTGGCTGCTGCCAGTGGCGAT
AAGTCGTGTCTTACCGGGTTGGACTCAAGACGATAGTTACCGGATAAGGCGCAGCGGTCGGGCTGAACGG
GGGGTTCGTGCACACAGCCCAGCTTGGAGCGAACGACCTACACCGAACTGAGATACCTACAGCGTGAGCT
ATGAGAAAGCGCCACGCTTCCCGAAGGGAGAAAGGCGGACAGGTATCCGGTAAGCGGCAGGGTCGGAACA
GGAGAGCGCACGAGGGAGCTTCCAGGGGGAAACGCCTGGTATCTTTATAGTCCTGTCGGGTTTCGCCACC
TCTGACTTGAGCGTCGATTTTTGTGATGCTCGTCAGGGGGGCGGAGCCTATGGAAAAACGCCAGCAACGC
GGCCTTTTTACGGTTCCTGGCCTTTTGCTGGCCTTTTGCTCACATGTTCTTTCCTGCGTTATCCCCTGAT
TCTGTGGATAACCGTATTACCGCCTTTGAGTGAGCTGATACCGCTCGCCGCAGCCGAACGACCGAGCGCA
GCGAGTCAGTGAGCGAGGAAGCGGAAGAGCGCCCAATACGCAAACCGCCTCTCCCCGCGCGTTGGCCGAT
TCATTAATGCAGCTGGCACGACAGGTTTCCCGACTGGAAAGCGGGCAGTGAGCGCAACGCAATTAATGTG
AGTTAGCTCACTCATTAGGCACCCCAGGCTTTACACTTTATGCTTCCGGCTCGTATGTTGTGTGGAATTG
TGAGCGGATAACAATTTCACACAGGAAACAGCTATGACCATGATTACGCCAAGCGCGCAATTAACCCTCA
CTAAAGGGAACAAAAGCTGGAGCTGCAAGCTTAATGTAGTCTTATGCAATACTCTTGTAGTCTTGCAACA
TGGTAACGATGAGTTAGCAACATGCCTTACAAGGAGAGAAAAAGCACCGTGCATGCCGATTGGTGGAAGT
AAGGTGGTACGATCGTGCCTTATTAGGAAGGCAACAGACGGGTCTGACATGGATTGGACGAACCACTGAA
TTGCCGCATTGCAGAGATATTGTATTTAAGTGCCTAGCTCGATACATAAACGGGTCTCTCTGGTTAGACC
AGATCTGAGCCTGGGAGCTCTCTGGCTAACTAGGGAACCCACTGCTTAAGCCTCAATAAAGCTTGCCTTG
AGTGCTTCAAGTAGTGTGTGCCCGTCTGTTGTGTGACTCTGGTAACTAGAGATCCCTCAGACCCTTTTAG
TCAGTGTGGAAAATCTCTAGCAGTGGCGCCCGAACAGGGACTTGAAAGCGAAAGGGAAACCAGAGGAGCT
CTCTCGACGCAGGACTCGGCTTGCTGAAGCGCGCACGGCAAGAGGCGAGGGGCGGCGACTGGTGAGTACG
CCAAAAATTTTGACTAGCGGAGGCTAGAAGGAGAGAGATGGGTGCGAGAGCGTCAGTATTAAGCGGGGGA
GAATTAGATCGCGATGGGAAAAAATTCGGTTAAGGCCAGGGGGAAAGAAAAAATATAAATTAAAACATAT
AGTATGGGCAAGCAGGGAGCTAGAACGATTCGCAGTTAATCCTGGCCTGTTAGAAACATCAGAAGGCTGT
AGACAAATACTGGGACAGCTACAACCATCCCTTCAGACAGGATCAGAAGAACTTAGATCATTATATAATA
CAGTAGCAACCCTCTATTGTGTGCATCAAAGGATAGAGATAAAAGACACCAAGGAAGCTTTAGACAAGAT
AGAGGAAGAGCAAAACAAAAGTAAGACCACCGCACAGCAAGCGGCCGCTGATCTTCAGACCTGGAGGAGG
AGATATGAGGGACAATTGGAGAAGTGAATTATATAAATATAAAGTAGTAAAAATTGAACCATTAGGAGTA
GCACCCACCAAGGCAAAGAGAAGAGTGGTGCAGAGAGAAAAAAGAGCAGTGGGAATAGGAGCTTTGTTCC
TTGGGTTCTTGGGAGCAGCAGGAAGCACTATGGGCGCAGCGTCAATGACGCTGACGGTACAGGCCAGACA
ATTATTGTCTGGTATAGTGCAGCAGCAGAACAATTTGCTGAGGGCTATTGAGGCGCAACAGCATCTGTTG
CAACTCACAGTCTGGGGCATCAAGCAGCTCCAGGCAAGAATCCTGGCTGTGGAAAGATACCTAAAGGATC
AACAGCTCCTGGGGATTTGGGGTTGCTCTGGAAAACTCATTTGCACCACTGCTGTGCCTTGGAATGCTAG
TTGGAGTAATAAATCTCTGGAACAGATTTGGAATCACACGACCTGGATGGAGTGGGACAGAGAAATTAAC
AATTACACAAGCTTAATACACTCCTTAATTGAAGAATCGCAAAACCAGCAAGAAAAGAATGAACAAGAAT
TATTGGAATTAGATAAATGGGCAAGTTTGTGGAATTGGTTTAACATAACAAATTGGCTGTGGTATATAAA
ATTATTCATAATGATAGTAGGAGGCTTGGTAGGTTTAAGAATAGTTTTTGCTGTACTTTCTATAGTGAAT
AGAGTTAGGCAGGGATATTCACCATTATCGTTTCAGACCCACCTCCCAACCCCGAGGGGACCCATGCATT
GCATCTCAATTAGTCAGCAACCAGGTGTGGAAAGTCCCCAGGCTCCCCAGCAGGCAGAAGTATGCAAAGC
ATGCGTCTCAATTAGTCAGCAACCATAGTCCCGCCCCTAACTCCGCCCATCCCGCCCCTAACTCCGCCCA
GTTCCGCCCATTCTCCGCCCCATGGCTGACTAATTTTTTTTATTTATGCAGAGGCCGAGGCCGCCTCGGC
CTCTGAGCTATTCCAGAAGTAGTGAGGAGGCTTTTTTGGAGGCCTAGGCTTTTGCAAAAAGCTTTCTAGA
GGTACCACCGGAGCTTACCATGACCGAGTACAAGCCCACGGTGCGCCTCGCCACCCGCGACGACGTCCCC
AGGGCCGTACGCACCCTCGCCGCCGCGTTCGCCGACTACCCCGCCACGCGCCACACCGTCGATCCGGACC
GCCACATCGAGCGGGTCACCGAGCTGCAAGAACTCTTCCTCACGCGCGTCGGGCTCGACATCGGCAAGGT
GTGGGTCGCGGACGACGGCGCCGCCGTGGCGGTCTGGACCACGCCGGAGAGCGTCGAAGCGGGGGCGGTG
TTCGCCGAGATCGGCCCGCGCATGGCCGAGTTGAGCGGTTCCCGGCTGGCCGCGCAGCAACAGATGGAAG
GCCTCCTGGCGCCGCACCGGCCCAAGGAGCCCGCGTGGTTCCTGGCCACCGTCGGCGTCTCGCCCGACCA
CCAGGGCAAGGGTCTGGGCAGCGCCGTCGTGCTCCCCGGAGTGGAGGCGGCCGAGCGCGCCGGGGTGCCC
GCCTTCCTGGAGACCTCCGCGCCCCGCAACCTCCCCTTCTACGAGCGGCTCGGCTTCACCGTCACCGCCG
ACGTCGAGGTGCCCGAAGGACCGCGCACCTGGTGCATGACCCGCAAGCCCGGTGCCAGTTAACGAATTCT
AGATCTTGAGACAAATGGCAGTATTCATCCACAATTTTAAAAGAAAAGGGGGGATTGGGGGGTACAGTGC
AGGGGAAAGAATAGTAGACATAATAGCAACAGACATACAAACTAAAGAATTACAAAAACAAATTACAAAA
ATTCAAAATTTTCGGGTTTATTACAGGGACAGCAGAGATCCACTTTGGCGCCGGCTCGAGGCCTGCAGGT
GCAAAGATGGATAAAGTTTTAAACAGAGAGGAATCTTTGCAGCTAATGGACCTTCTAGGTCTTGAAAGGA
GTGGGAATT
