>Addgene plasmid #144381 | TFORF2042 | depositor partial sequence | sequence record 285259 | Barcode
TAGTCACATTAACATGAACCAGCA
